>Addgene plasmid #45488 | Di-V_7_R3x1_7 | addgene partial sequence | sequence record 64265 | pBRrevBam 5'-GGTGATGTCGGCGATATAGG-3'
ATGCCGGCCACGATGCGTCCGGCGTAGAGGATCGAGATCGATCTCGATCCCGCGAAATTAATACGACTCA
CTATAGGGGAATTGTGAGCGGATAACAATTCCCCTCTAGAAATAATTTTGTTTAACTTTAAGAAGGAGAT
ATACATATGGGTAGCAAAATTATTGTTATTATTAGTAGCGATGACACCACCCTGGAAGAACTGGCACGTA
AAATCAAAGATGAAGGTCTGGAAGTGTACATCCTGCTGAAAGATAAAGACGAAAAACGTCTGGAAGAAAA
AATCCAGAAACTGAAAAGCCAAGGCTTTGAAGTGCGCAAAGTTAAAGATGACGATGACATCGATAAATGG
ATCGATAAAATCAAAAAAGAACGTCCGCAGCTGGAAGTCCGCAAAGTCACGGACGAAGACCAAGCGAAAC
AAATCCTGGAAGACCTGAAAAAAAAAGGCTCTCTCGAGCACCACCACCACCACCACTGAGATCCGGCTGC
TAACAAAGCCCGAAAGGAAGCTGAGTTGGCTGCTGCCACCGCTGAGCAATAACTAGCATAACCCCTTGGG
GCCTCTAAACGGGTCTTGAGGGGTTTTTTGCTGAAAGGAGGAACTATATCCGGATTGGCGAATGGG
[124 nt withheld, positions 627-750]
C
[91 nt withheld, positions 752-842]
AGGGTGATGGTTCACGTAGTGGGCCATCGCC
