[The description below was written by a language model from this plasmid's Addgene catalogue record.]
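Description:
Di-V_7_R3x1_7 is a bacterial expression plasmid built on the pET29b(+) backbone and carrying a synthetic open reading frame of about 315 bp that encodes a computationally designed protein (alternative name R3x3_Npart_7). The total construct is recorded as roughly 5.5 kb. It confers kanamycin resistance and is listed as high copy. The record distinguishes a general cloning strain used for propagation from a BL21-type strain recommended for protein production. That distinction is consistent with the pET system, in which transcription of the insert depends on T7 RNA polymerase supplied by the expression host. No feature table accompanies the record, so the promoter and other regulatory elements are not explicitly listed, although the T7 forward sequencing primer fits the standard T7 promoter arrangement of this backbone.

The insert was cloned between the NdeI and XhoI sites, both of which remain intact. NdeI provides the start codon, and the XhoI junction places the coding sequence in frame with the backbone-encoded C-terminal 6xHis tag. The depositor's comment shows the designed protein with a short linker and the hexahistidine tail, which allows purification by immobilised metal affinity chromatography. Part of the plasmid derives from a commercially synthesised gene.

The construct comes from a study on principles for designing ideal protein structures, in which de novo sequences were designed to adopt specified folds. It is intended for recombinant expression and purification of the "Di-V_7" design in E. coli, presumably to support biophysical and structural characterisation, though the record does not detail specific downstream assays.
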