Addgene plasmid #45488: Di-V_7_R3x1_7
Depositing lab: David Baker. Depositing organization: University of Washington. Publication: Principles for designing ideal protein structures. Koga N, Tatsumi-Koga R, Liu G, Xiao R, Acton TB, Montelione GT, Baker D. Nature. 2012 Nov 8;491(7423):222-7. doi: 10.1038/nature11600. PubMed 23135467.
Backbone
  Vector backbone: pET29b(+)
  Backbone size w/o insert (bp): 5370
  Total vector size (bp): 5545
  Vector type: Bacterial Expression
Growth in bacteria
  Bacterial resistance: Kanamycin, 50 μg/mL
  Growth temperature: 37°C
  Growth strain: XL10 Gold
  Growth instructions: For protein expression, BL21 cell is recommended
  Copy number: High Copy
Gene/Insert
  Gene/Insert name: Di-V_7_R3x1_7 (alt name: R3x3_Npart_7)
  Species: Synthetic
  Insert size (bp): 315
  Tag / fusion protein: 6xHis (C terminal on backbone)
  Cloning method: Restriction Enzyme; 5′ cloning site NdeI (not destroyed); 3′ cloning site XhoI (not destroyed)
  Sequencing primers: 5′ T7
Resource information
  A portion of this plasmid was derived from a plasmid made by: GenScript
Terms and licenses: Academic/Nonprofit Terms; Industry Terms: Not Available to Industry
Depositor comments: Di-V_7: mgSKIIVIISSDDTTLEELARKIKDEGLEVYILLKDKDEKRLEEKIQKLKSQGFEVRKVKDDDDIDKWIDKIKKERPQLEVRKVTDEDQAKQILEDLKKKGslehhhhhh
How to cite: Di-V_7_R3x1_7 was a gift from David Baker (Addgene plasmid # 45488 ; http://n2t.net/addgene:45488 ; RRID:Addgene_45488)
